>Addgene plasmid #174804 | pET28_6xHis-PARP1deltaART | addgene full sequence | sequence record 345965 | Addgene NGS Result
TAATACGACTCACTATAGGGGAATTGTGAGCGGATAACAATTCCCCTCTAGAAATAATTTTGTTCAACTT
TAAGAAGGAGATATACCATGGGCAGCAGCCATCATCATCATCATCACAGCAGCGGCCTGGTGCCGCGCGG
CAGCCATATGATGGCGGAGTCTTCTGATAAGCTGTATCGAGTCGAGTACGCCAAGAGCGGGCGCGCCTCT
TGCAAGAAATGCAGCGAGAGCATCCCCAAGGACTCGCTCCGGATGGCCATCATGGTGCAGTCGCCCATGT
TTGATGGAAAAGTCCCACACTGGTACCACTTCTCCTGCTTCTGGAAGGTGGGCCACTCCATCCGGCACCC
TGACGTTGAGGTGGATGGGTTCTCTGAGCTTCGGTGGGATGACCAGCAGAAAGTCAAGAAGACAGCGGAA
GCTGGAGGAGTGACAGGCAAAGGCCAGGATGGAATTGGTAGCAAGGCAGAGAAGACTCTGGGTGACTTTG
CAGCAGAGTATGCCAAGTCCAACAGAAGTACGTGCAAGGGGTGTATGGAGAAGATAGAAAAGGGCCAGGT
GCGCCTGTCCAAGAAGATGGTGGACCCGGAGAAGCCACAGCTAGGCATGATTGACCGCTGGTACCATCCA
GGCTGCTTTGTCAAGAACAGGGAGGAGCTGGGTTTCCGGCCCGAGTACAGTGCGAGTCAGCTCAAGGGCT
TCAGCCTCCTTGCTACAGAGGATAAGGAAGCCCTGAAGAAGCAGCTCCCAGGAGTCAAGAGTGAAGGAAA
GAGAAAAGGCGATGAGGTGGATGGAGTGGATGAAGTGGCGAAGAAGAAATCTAAAAAAGAAAAAGACAAG
GATAGTAAGCTTGAAAAAGCCCTAAAGGCTCAGAACGACCTGATCTGGAACATCAAGGACGAGCTAAAGA
AAGTGTGTTCAACTAATGACCTGAAGGAGCTACTCATCTTCAACAAGCAGCAAGTGCCTTCTGGGGAGTC
GGCGATCTTGGACCGAGTAGCTGATGGCATGGTGTTCGGTGCCCTCCTTCCCTGCGAGGAATGCTCGGGT
CAGCTGGTCTTCAAGAGCGATGCCTATTACTGCACTGGGGACGTCACTGCCTGGACCAAGTGTATGGTCA
AGACACAGACACCCAACCGGAAGGAGTGGGTAACCCCAAAGGAATTCCGAGAAATCTCTTACCTCAAGAA
ATTGAAGGTTAAAAAGCAGGACCGTATATTCCCCCCAGAAACCAGCGCCTCCGTGGCGGCCACGCCTCCG
CCCTCCACAGCCTCGGCTCCTGCTGCTGTGAACTCCTCTGCTTCAGCAGATAAGCCATTATCCAACATGA
AGATCCTGACTCTCGGGAAGCTGTCCCGGAACAAGGATGAAGTGAAGGCCATGATTGAGAAACTCGGGGG
GAAGTTGACGGGGACGGCCAACAAGGCTTCCCTGTGCATCAGCACCAAAAAGGAGGTGGAAAAGATGAAT
AAGAAGATGGAGGAAGTAAAGGAAGCCAACATCCGAGTTGTGTCTGAGGACTTCCTCCAGGACGTCTCCG
CCTCCACCAAGAGCCTTCAGGAGTTGTTCTTAGCGCACATCTTGTCCCCTTGGGGGGCAGAGGTGAAGGC
AGAGCCTGTTGAAGTTGTGGCCCCAAGAGGGAAGTCAGGGGCTGCGCTCTCCAAAAAAAGCAAGGGCCAG
GTCAAGGAGGAAGGTATCAACAAATCTGAAAAGAGAATGAAATTAACTCTTAAAGGAGGAGCAGCTGTGG
ATCCTGATTCTGGACTGGAACACTCTGCGCATGTCCTGGAGAAAGGTGGGAAGGTCTTCAGTGCCACCCT
TGGCCTGGTGGACATCGTTAAAGGAACCAACTCCTACTACAAGCTCCAGCTTCTGGAGGACGACAAGGAA
AACAGGTATTGGATATTCAGGTCCTGGGGCCGTGTGGGTACGGTGATCGGTAGCAACAAACTGGAACAGA
TGCCGTCCAAGGAGGATGCCATTGAGCACTTCATGAAATTATATGAAGAAAAAACCGGGAACGCTTGGCA
CTCCAAAAATTTCACGAAGTATCCCAAAAAGTTCTACCCCCTGGAGATTGACTATGGCCAGGATGAAGAG
GCAGTGAAGAAGCTGACAGTAAATCCTGGCACCAAGTCCAAGCTCCCCAAGCCAGTTCAGGACCTCATCA
AGATGATCTTTGATGTGGAAAGTATGAAGAAAGCCATGGTGGAGTATGAGATCGACCTTCAGAAGATGCC
CTTGGGGAAGCTGAGCAAAAGGCAGATCCAGGCCGCATACTCCATCCTCAGTGAGGTCCAGCAGGCGGTG
TCTCAGGGCAGCAGCGACTCTCAGATCCTGGATCTCTCAAATCGCTTTTACACCCTGATCCCCCACGACT
TTGGGATGAAGAAGCCTCCGCTCCTGAACAATGCAGACAGTGTGCAGGCCAAGGCGGAAATGCTTGACAA
CCTGCTGGACATCGAGGTGGCCTACAGTCTGCTCAGGGGAGGGTCTGATGATTAACTCGAGCACCACCAC
CACCACCACTGAGATCCGGCTGCTAACAAAGCCCGAAAGGAAGCTGAGTTGGCTGCTGCCACCGCTGAGC
AATAACTAGCATAACCCCTTGGGGCCTCTAAACGGGTCTTGAGGGGTTTTTTGCTGAAAGGAGGAACTAT
ATCCGGATTGGCGAATGGG
[124 nt withheld, positions 2680-2803]
C
[91 nt withheld, positions 2805-2895]
A
[49 nt withheld, positions 2897-2945]
CCTTTGACGTTGGAGTCCACGTTCTTT
[37 nt withheld, positions 2973-3009]
ACCCTATCTCGGTCTATTCTTTTGATTTATAAGGGATTTTGCCGATTTCGGCCTATTGGTTAAAAAATGA
GCTGATTTAACAAAAATTTAACGCGAATTTTAACAAAATATTAACGCTTACAATTTAGGTGGCACTTTTC
GGGGAAATGTGCGCGGAACCCCTATTTGTTTATTTTTCTAAATACATTCAAATATGTATCCGCTCATGAA
TTAATTCTTAGAAAAACTCATCGAGCATCAAATGAAACTGCAATTTATTCATATCAGGATTATCAATACC
ATATTTTTGAAAAAGCCGTTTCTGTAATGAAGGAGAAAACTCACCGAGGCAGTTCCATAGGATGGCAAGA
TCCTGGTATCGGTCTGCGATTCCGACTCGTCCAACATCAATACAACCTATTAATTTCCCCTCGTCAAAAA
TAAGGTTATCAAGTGAGAAATCACCATGAGTGACGACTGAATCCGGTGAGAATGGCAAAAGTTTATGCAT
TTCTTTCCAGACTTGTTCAACAGGCCAGCCATTACGCTCGTCATCAAAATCACTCGCATCAACCAAACCG
TTATTCATTCGTGATTGCGCCTGAGCGAGACGAAATACGCGATCGCTGTTAAAAGGACAATTACAAACAG
GAATCGAATGCAACCGGCGCAGGAACACTGCCAGCGCATCAACAATATTTTCACCTGAATCAGGATATTC
TTCTAATACCTGGAATGCTGTTTTCCCGGGGATCGCAGTGGTGAGTAACCATGCATCATCAGGAGTACGG
ATAAAATGCTTGATGGTCGGAAGAGGCATAAATTCCGTCAGCCAGTTTAGTCTGACCATCTCATCTGTAA
CATCATTGGCAACGCTACCTTTGCCATGTTTCAGAAACAACTCTGGCGCATCGGGCTTCCCATACAATCG
ATAGATTGTCGCACCTGATTGCCCGACATTATCGCGAGCCCATTTATACCCATATAAATCAGCATCCATG
TTGGAATTTAATCGCGGCCTAGAGCAAGACGTTTCCCGTTGAATATGGCTCATAACACCCCTTGTATTAC
TGTTTATGTAAGCAGACAGTTTTATTGTTCATGACCAAAATCCCTTAACGTGAGTTTTCGTTCCACTGAG
CGTCAGACCCCGTAGAAAAGATCAAAGGATCTTCTTGAGATCCTTTTTTTCTGCGCGTAATCTGCTGCTT
GCAAACAAAAAAACCACCGCTACCAGCGGTGGTTTGTTTGCCGGATCAAGAGCTACCAACTCTTTTTCCG
AAGGTAACTGGCTTCAGCAGAGCGCAGATACCAAATACTGTCCTTCTAGTGTAGCCGTAGTTAGGCCACC
ACTTCAAGAACTCTGTAGCACCGCCTACATACCTCGCTCTGCTAATCCTGTTACCAGTGGCTGCTGCCAG
TGGCGATAAGTCGTGTCTTACCGGGTTGGACTCAAGACGATAGTTACCGGATAAGGCGCAGCGGTCGGGC
TGAACGGGGGGTTCGTGCACACAGCCCAGCTTGGAGCGAACGACCTACACCGAACTGAGATACCTACAGC
GTGAGCTATGAGAAAGCGCCACGCTTCCCGAAGGGAGAAAGGCGGACAGGTATCCGGTAAGCGGCAGGGT
CGGAACAGGAGAGCGCACGAGGGAGCTTCCAGGGGGAAACGCCTGGTATCTTTATAGTCCTGTCGGGTTT
CGCCACCTCTGACTTGAGCGTCGATTTTTGTGATGCTCGTCAGGGGGGCGGAGCCTATGGAAAAACGCCA
GCAACGCGGCCTTTTTACGGTTCCTGGCCTTTTGCTGGCCTTTTGCTCACATGTTCTTTCCTGCGTTATC
CCCTGATTCTGTGGATAACCGTATTACCGCCTTTGAGTGAGCTGATACCGCTCGCCGCAGCCGAACGACC
GAGCGCAGCGAGTCAGTGAGCGAGGAAGCGGAAGAGCGCCTGATGCGGTATTTTCTCCTTACGCATCTGT
GCGGTATTTCACACCGCAATGGTGCACTCTCAGTACAATCTGCTCTGATGCCGCATAGTTAAGCCAGTAT
ACACTCCGCTATCGCTACGTGACTGGGTCATGGCTGCGCCCCGACACCCGCCAACACCCGCTGACGCGCC
CTGACGGGCTTGTCTGCTCCCGGCATCCGCTTACAGACAAGCTGTGACCGTCTCCGGGAGCTGCATGTGT
CAGAGGTTTTCACCGTCATCACCGAAACGCGCGAGGCAGCTGCGGTAAAGCTCATCAGCGTGGTCGTGAA
GCGATTCACAGATGTCTGCCTGTTCATCCGCGTCCAGCTCGTTGAGTTTCTCCAGAAGCGTTAATGTCTG
GCTTCTGATAAAGCGGGCCATGTTAAGGGCGGTTTTTTCCTGTTTGGTCACTGATGCCTCCGTGTAAGGG
GGATTTCTGTTCATGGGGGTAATGATACCGATGAAACGAGAGAGGATGCTCACGATACGGGTTACTGATG
ATGAACATGCCCGGTTACTGGAACGTTGTGAGGGTAAACAACTGGCGGTATGGATGCGGCGGGACCAGAG
AAAAATCACTCAGGGTCAATGCCAGCGCTTCGTTAATACAGATGTAGGTGTTCCACAGGGTAGCCAGCAG
CATCCTGCGATGCAGATCCGGAACATAATGGTGCAGGGCGCTGACTTCCGCGTTTCCAGACTTTACGAAA
CACGGAAACCGAAGACCATTCATGTTGTTGCTCAGGTCGCAGACGTTTTGCAGCAGCAGTCGCTTCACGT
TCGCTCGCGTATCGGTGATTCATTCTGCTAACCAGTAAGGCAACCCCGCCAGCCTAGCCGGGTCCTCAAC
GACAGGAGCACGATCATGCGCACCCGTGGGGCCGCCATGCCGGCGATAATGGCCTGCTTCTCGCCGAAAC
GTTTGGTGGCGGGACCAGTGACGAAGGCTTGAGCGAGGGCGTGCAAGATTCCGAATACCGCAAGCGACAG
GCCGATCATCGTCGCGCTCCAGCGAAAGCGGTCCTCGCCGAAAATGACCCAGAGCGCTGCCGGCACCTGT
CCTACGAGTTGCATGATAAAGAAGACAGTCATAAGTGCGGCGACGATAGTCATGCCCCGCGCCCACCGGA
AGGAGCTGACTGGGTTGAAGGCTCTCAAGGGCATCGGTCGAGATCCCGGTGCCTAATGAGTGAGCTAACT
TACATTAATTGCGTTGCGCTCACTGCCCGCTTTCCAGTCGGGAAACCTGTCGTGCCAGCTGCATTAATGA
ATCGGCCAACGCGCGGGGAGAGGCGGTTTGCGTATTGGGCGCCAGGGTGGTTTTTCTTTTCACCAGTGAG
ACGGGCAACAGCTGATTGCCCTTCACCGCCTGGCCCTGAGAGAGTTGCAGCAAGCGGTCCACGCTGGTTT
GCCCCAGCAGGCGAAAATCCTGTTTGATGGTGGTTAACGGCGGGATATAACATGAGCTGTCTTCGGTATC
GTCGTATCCCACTACCGAGATATCCGCACCAACGCGCAGCCCGGACTCGGTAATGGCGCGCATTGCGCCC
AGCGCCATCTGATCGTTGGCAACCAGCATCGCAGTGGGAACGATGCCCTCATTCAGCATTTGCATGGTTT
GTTGAAAACCGGACATGGCACTCCAGTCGCCTTCCCGTTCCGCTATCGGCTGAATTTGATTGCGAGTGAG
ATATTTATGCCAGCCAGCCAGACGCAGACGCGCCGAGACAGAACTTAATGGGCCCGCTAACAGCGCGATT
TGCTGGTGACCCAATGCGACCAGATGCTCCACGCCCAGTCGCGTACCGTCTTCATGGGAGAAAATAATAC
TGTTGATGGGTGTCTGGTCAGAGACATCAAGAAATAACGCCGGAACATTAGTGCAGGCAGCTTCCACAGC
AATGGCATCCTGGTCATCCAGCGGATAGTTAATGATCAGCCCACTGACGCGTTGCGCGAGAAGATTGTGC
ACCGCCGCTTTACAGGCTTCGACGCCGCTTCGTTCTACCATCGACACCACCACGCTGGCACCCAGTTGAT
CGGCGCGAGATTTAATCGCCGCGACAATTTGCGACGGCGCGTGCAGGGCCAGACTGGAGGTGGCAACGCC
AATCAGCAACGACTGTTTGCCCGCCAGTTGTTGTGCCACGCGGTTGGGAATGTAATTCAGCTCCGCCATC
GCCGCTTCCACTTTTTCCCGCGTTTTCGCAGAAACGTGGCTGGCCTGGTTCACCACGCGGGAAACGGTCT
GATAAGAGACACCGGCATACTCTGCGACATCGTATAACGTTACTGGTTTCACATTCACCACCCTGAATTG
ACTCTCTTCCGGGCGCTATCATGCCATACCGCGAAAGGTTTTGCGCCATTCGATGGTGTCCGGGATCTCG
ACGCTCTCCCTTATGCGACTCCTGCATTAGGAAGCAGCCCAGTAGTAGGTTGAGGCCGTTGAGCACCGCC
GCCGCAAGGAATGGTGCATGCAAGGAGATGGCGCCCAACAGTCCCCCGGCCACGGGGCCTGCCACCATAC
CCACGCCGAAACAAGCGCTCATGAGCCCGAAGTGGCGAGCCCGATCTTCCCCATCGGTGATGTCGGCGAT
ATAGGCGCCAGCAACCGCACCTGTGGCGCCGGTGATGCCGGCCACGATGCGTCCGGCGTAGAGGATCGAG
ATCTCGATCCCGCGAAAT
Features (pLannotate 1.2.2; 21 found; start..end, strand, type, name):
      1..19      +  promoter       T7 promoter: promoter for bacteriophage T7 RNA polymerase
     20..44      +  protein_bind   lac operator: The lac repressor binds to the lac operator to inhibit transcription in E. coli. This inhibition can be relieved by adding lactose or isopropyl-β-D-thiogalactopyranoside (IPTG). lac repressor encoded by lacI
     59..81      +  RBS            RBS: efficient ribosome binding site from bacteriophage T7 gene 10 (Olins and Rangwala, 1989)
    100..116     +  CDS            capTEV™ (fragment): composite tag for in vivo biotinylation, TEV protease cleavage, and 6xHis tagging
    127..144     +  CDS            thrombin site: thrombin recognition and cleavage site
    151..2502    +  CDS            PARP1 (fragment): PARP1_HUMAN - Also known as ADPRT From Homo sapiens (Human).
   2512..2529    +  CDS            9xHis (fragment): 9xHis affinity tag
   2539..2588    +  CDS            SET1 (fragment): solubility-enhancement tag derived from T7 phage gene 10B
   2596..2643    +  terminator     T7 terminator: transcription terminator for bacteriophage T7 RNA polymerase
   2680..3108    +  rep_origin     f1 ori (sequence partly withheld): f1 bacteriophage origin of replication; arrow indicates direction of (+) strand synthesis
   3161..3218    +  promoter       AmpR promoter (fragment): bla
   3227..4042    -  CDS            KanR: aminoglycoside phosphotransferase; aph(3')-Ia; confers resistance to kanamycin in bacteria or G418 (Geneticin®) in eukaryotes
   4164..4752    +  rep_origin     ori: high-copy-number ColE1/pMB1/pBR322/pUC origin of replication
   4938..5077    -  misc_feature   bom: basis of mobility region from pBR322
   5179..5370    -  CDS            rop: Rop protein, which maintains plasmids at low copy number; rop
   5387..5767    +  CDS            YPB1_ECOLX: Protein predicted: Swiss-Prot protein existence level 4. From Escherichia coli.
   5839..6130    -  CDS            TcR (fragment): tetracycline efflux protein; tet; confers resistance to tetracycline
   6145..6166    -  protein_bind   CAP binding site: CAP binding activates transcription in the presence of cAMP. E. coli catabolite activator protein
   6179..7261    -  CDS            lacI: lac repressor; lacI; The lac repressor binds to the lac operator to inhibit transcription in E. coli. This inhibition can be relieved by adding lactose or isopropyl-β-D-thiogalactopyranoside (IPTG).
   7262..7339    -  promoter       lacI promoter: lacI
   7347..7626    -  CDS            TcR (fragment): tetracycline efflux protein; tet; confers resistance to tetracycline
