[The description below was written by a language model from this plasmid's Addgene catalogue record and pLannotate feature annotations shown in this document.]
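Description:
pET28_6xHis-PARP1deltaART is a bacterial expression plasmid built on the pET28 backbone for producing a truncated, catalytically inactive form of human PARP1 in E. coli. The insert, introduced by Gibson cloning, encodes residues 1–784 of PARP1, deleting residues 785–1014, which comprise the ADP-ribosyl transferase (ART) subdomain. The depositor also notes a V762A substitution. The annotated PARP1 coding fragment spans about 2.35 kb, consistent with this truncation. It is preceded by a backbone-derived N-terminal 6xHis tag (picked up by the annotation software as a fragment of a composite His-containing tag) and a thrombin cleavage site, allowing affinity purification and optional tag removal. A second short His-tag match lies downstream of the insert, as is typical of pET28, but the record describes only the N-terminal tag, so whether this downstream tag is translated is not stated.

Expression is driven by a T7 promoter with an adjacent lac operator and the T7 gene 10 ribosome binding site, and is terminated by the T7 terminator. The plasmid-borne lacI gene supplies repressor, so transcription is held off until IPTG induction in a host that provides T7 RNA polymerase. The plasmid is selected with kanamycin (aph(3')-Ia) and replicates from a pBR322-type origin with the bom region and rop gene, consistent with its low-copy listing. An f1 origin is also present. Small tetracycline-resistance fragments flanking lacI are backbone remnants, not functional markers. The recombinant protein serves as an enzymatically dead PARP1 variant, and the associated work concerns PARP1's roles in ALC1-dependent nucleosome remodeling.
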