Addgene plasmid #174804: pET28_6xHis-PARP1deltaART
Purpose: Bacterial expression of an inactive PARP1 mutant lacking the ART subdomain
Depositing lab: Joan Conaway. Depositing organization: Stowers Institute for Medical Research. Publication: Multiple roles for PARP1 in ALC1-dependent nucleosome remodeling. Ooi SK, Sato S, Tomomori-Sato C, Zhang Y, Wen Z, Banks CAS, Washburn MP, Unruh JR, Florens L, Conaway RC, Conaway JW. Proc Natl Acad Sci U S A. 2021 Sep 7;118(36). pii: 2107277118. doi: 10.1073/pnas.2107277118. PubMed 34465625.
Backbone
  Vector backbone: pET28
  Vector type: Bacterial Expression
Growth in bacteria
  Bacterial resistance: Kanamycin, 50 μg/mL
  Growth temperature: 37°C
  Growth strain: DH5alpha
  Copy number: Low Copy
Gene/Insert
  Gene/Insert name: PARP1deltaART
  Species: H. sapiens (human)
  Mutation: Deletion of residues 785-1014
  Entrez Gene: PARP1 (a.k.a. ADPRT, ADPRT 1, ADPRT1, ARTD1, PARP, PARP-1, PARS, PPOL, Poly-PARP, pADPRT-1)
  Tag / fusion protein: 6xHis (N terminal on backbone)
  Cloning method: Gibson Cloning
Terms and licenses: Academic/Nonprofit Terms; Industry Terms: Not Available to Industry
Depositor comments: Protein residues 1-784 (V762A)
How to cite: pET28_6xHis-PARP1deltaART was a gift from Joan Conaway (Addgene plasmid # 174804 ; http://n2t.net/addgene:174804 ; RRID:Addgene_174804)
